Addgene plasmid #136726: pISH-Olfr1213
Purpose: Template to synthesize riboprobes for in situ hybridization (ISH) for Olfr1213
Depositing lab: Peter Mombaerts. Depositing organization: Max Planck Research Unit for Neurogenetics. Publication: The Zonal Organization of Odorant Receptor Gene Choice in the Main Olfactory Epithelium of the Mouse. Zapiec B, Mombaerts P. Cell Rep. 2020 Mar 24;30(12):4220-4234.e5. doi: 10.1016/j.celrep.2020.02.110. PubMed 32209480.
Backbone
  Vector backbone: pGEM-T-Easy
  Vector type: in situ probe
Growth in bacteria
  Bacterial resistance: Ampicillin, 100 μg/mL
  Growth temperature: 37°C
  Growth strain: DH5alpha
  Copy number: High Copy
Gene/Insert
  Gene/Insert name: Olfr1213
  Species: M. musculus (mouse)
  Mutation: ISH Probe insert
  Cloning method: Unknown
Terms and licenses: Academic/Nonprofit Terms; Industry Terms: Not Available to Industry
Depositor comments: ISH probe for mouse gene: Olfr1213 aka MOR233-7
How to cite: pISH-Olfr1213 was a gift from Peter Mombaerts (Addgene plasmid # 136726 ; http://n2t.net/addgene:136726 ; RRID:Addgene_136726)
