[The description below was written by a language model from this plasmid's Addgene catalogue record and pLannotate feature annotations shown in this document.]
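Description:
pISH-Olfr1213 is a small (about 3.6 kb) bacterial plasmid built on the pGEM-T-Easy cloning backbone and intended as a template for in vitro transcription of riboprobes for in situ hybridization. It carries no eukaryotic expression elements. It is maintained in E. coli through a high-copy ColE1/pUC-type origin and selected with ampicillin via the β-lactamase gene and its own promoter. An f1 phage origin, which allows single-stranded DNA production, is also present. Remnants of the lac region (a lacI fragment, CAP site, lac promoter and operator, and a lacZα fragment) flank the cloning site, as is typical of vectors designed for blue/white screening.

The payload is a probe fragment from the mouse odorant receptor gene Olfr1213, also known as MOR233-7. It lies between opposing bacteriophage SP6 and T7 RNA polymerase promoters, so either strand can be transcribed to give labelled antisense probe or sense control RNA. In the feature table, an annotated coding fragment of roughly 600 bp sits on the reverse strand, in the same direction as the T7 promoter. This suggests that T7 would yield sense RNA and SP6 antisense RNA, but the record does not state this explicitly. The automated annotation labels the fragment as Olfr1509 (MOR244-3) rather than Olfr1213. This most likely reflects a best database match among the highly similar odorant receptor family, but the discrepancy cannot be resolved from the record. The exact region of the gene covered and the cloning method are not stated. The associated work concerns the zonal organization of odorant receptor gene choice in the mouse main olfactory epithelium.
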