Features (pLannotate 1.2.2; 13 found; start..end, strand, type, name):
    405..497     +  CDS            lacI (fragment): lac repressor; lacI; The lac repressor binds to the lac operator to inhibit transcription in E. coli. This inhibition can be relieved by adding lactose or isopropyl-β-D-thiogalactopyranoside (IPTG).
    510..531     +  protein_bind   CAP binding site: CAP binding activates transcription in the presence of cAMP. E. coli catabolite activator protein
    546..576     +  promoter       lac promoter: promoter for the E. coli lac operon
    584..600     +  protein_bind   lac operator: The lac repressor binds to the lac operator to inhibit transcription in E. coli. This inhibition can be relieved by adding lactose or isopropyl-β-D-thiogalactopyranoside (IPTG). lac repressor encoded by lacI
    642..660     +  promoter       SP6 promoter: promoter for bacteriophage SP6 RNA polymerase
    747..1352    -  CDS            Olfr1509 (fragment): O1509_MOUSE - Also known as MOR244-3 From Mus musculus (Mouse).
   1415..1433    -  promoter       T7 promoter: promoter for bacteriophage T7 RNA polymerase
   1436..1593    +  CDS            lacZα (fragment): LacZα fragment of β-galactosidase; lacZ fragment
   1597..2025    +  rep_origin     f1 ori (sequence partly withheld): f1 bacteriophage origin of replication; arrow indicates direction of (+) strand synthesis
   2053..2103    -  misc_feature   bom (fragment): basis of mobility region from pBR322
   2130..2234    +  promoter       AmpR promoter: bla
   2235..3095    +  CDS            AmpR: β-lactamase; bla; confers resistance to ampicillin, carbenicillin, and related antibiotics
   3266..222     +  rep_origin     ori (across the origin): high-copy-number ColE1/pMB1/pBR322/pUC origin of replication
>Addgene plasmid #136726 | pISH-Olfr1213 | addgene full sequence | sequence record 273325 | Addgene NGS Result
GAACTGAGATACCTACAGCGTGAGCTATGAGAAAGCGCCACGCTTCCCGAAGGGAGAAAGGCGGACAGGT
ATCCGGTAAGCGGCAGGGTCGGAACAGGAGAGCGCACGAGGGAGCTTCCAGGGGGAAACGCCTGGTATCT
TTATAGTCCTGTCGGGTTTCGCCACCTCTGACTTGAGCGTCGATTTTTGTGATGCTCGTCAGGGGGGCGG
AGCCTATGGAAAAACGCCAGCAACGCGGCCTTTTTACGGTTCCTGGCCTTTTGCTGGCCTTTTGCTCACA
TGTTCTTTCCTGCGTTATCCCCTGATTCTGTGGATAACCGTATTACCGCCTTTGAGTGAGCTGATACCGC
TCGCCGCAGCCGAACGACCGAGCGCAGCGAGTCAGTGAGCGAGGAAGCGGAAGAGCGCCCAATACGCAAA
CCGCCTCTCCCCGCGCGTTGGCCGATTCATTAATGCAGCTGGCACGACAGGTTTCCCGACTGGAAAGCGG
GCAGTGAGCGCAACGCAATTAATGTGAGTTAGCTCACTCATTAGGCACCCCAGGCTTTACACTTTATGCT
TCCGGCTCGTATGTTGTGTGGAATTGTGAGCGGATAACAATTTCACACAGGAAACAGCTATGACCATGAT
TACGCCAAGCTATTTAGGTGACACTATAGAATACTCAAGCTATGCATCCAACGCGTTGGGAGCTCTCCCA
TATGGTCGACCTGCAGGCGGCCGCGAATTCACTAGTGATTGCAGAAAGACCCACTGTTAGCAAACACCAA
AATGACAAAAATATATGTGTCAGTGCAGGCAAGCTTCAGTAATGGGAACAAGTCACACAAAAAATGATCA
ATCACATTGGGGCCACAAAAGGGCAGACACAAAATGAAGACAATTTGTATGGTAGAATGCAAGAAGCCTC
CTGTCCGGGCCATCCCCATCAGAATTCCACAGAGCCTCCTGTTCATAATGGAAGAGTAGTACAAGGGCTT
ACAAATGGCCACATAGCGGTCATAGGCCATGGATATCAAGACAATCACCTCTACCCCAGTAAAGAAGTGC
ACAGCAAAGACTTGCGCCATGCAACCTTCAAAAGAAATGGTTCTCTTCTCATAAAGCAAGTCCACAGTTA
CCTTTGGTGTGATGACAGAGGAAATGCATGCATCCAGAAAGGACAGGCATGCCAAGAAGAAGTACATGGG
GGAGCCCAGAAGTGCACGACTACATATGATGGTTACCACAATTACCATGTGGCCCCCAACTGTTGCAATG
TAGATGAACAAAAATACAACAAATACTATTTTCTGAACCTTTGGATTCTGTGAAAGTCCCAGAAGTAAGA
ACTCAGTGACAAGGGTCTGGTTTTGAATCGAATTCCCGCGGCCGCCATGGCGGCCGGGAGCATGCGACGT
CGGGCCCAATTCGCCCTATAGTGAGTCGTATTACAATTCACTGGCCGTCGTTTTACAACGTCGTGACTGG
GAAAACCCTGGCGTTACCCAACTTAATCGCCTTGCAGCACATCCCCCTTTCGCCAGCTGGCGTAATAGCG
AAGAGGCCCGCACCGATCGCCCTTCCCAACAGTTGCGCAGCCTGAATGGCGAATGG
[124 nt withheld, positions 1597-1720]
C
[91 nt withheld, positions 1722-1812]
A
[49 nt withheld, positions 1814-1862]
CCTTTGACGTTGGAGTCCACGTTCTTT
[37 nt withheld, positions 1890-1926]
ACCCTATCTCGGTCTATTCTTTTGATTTATAAGGGATTTTGCCGATTTCGGCCTATTGGTTAAAAAATGA
GCTGATTTAACAAAAATTTAACGCGAATTTTAACAAAATATTAACGCTTACAATTTCCTGATGCGGTATT
TTCTCCTTACGCATCTGTGCGGTATTTCACACCGCATCAGGTGGCACTTTTCGGGGAAATGTGCGCGGAA
CCCCTATTTGTTTATTTTTCTAAATACATTCAAATATGTATCCGCTCATGAGACAATAACCCTGATAAAT
GCTTCAATAATATTGAAAAAGGAAGAGTATGAGTATTCAACATTTCCGTGTCGCCCTTATTCCCTTTTTT
GCGGCATTTTGCCTTCCTGTTTTTGCTCACCCAGAAACGCTGGTGAAAGTAAAAGATGCTGAAGATCAGT
TGGGTGCACGAGTGGGTTACATCGAACTGGATCTCAACAGCGGTAAGATCCTTGAGAGTTTTCGCCCCGA
AGAACGTTTTCCAATGATGAGCACTTTTAAAGTTCTGCTATGTGGCGCGGTATTATCCCGTATTGACGCC
GGGCAAGAGCAACTCGGTCGCCGCATACACTATTCTCAGAATGACTTGGTTGAGTACTCACCAGTCACAG
AAAAGCATCTTACGGATGGCATGACAGTAAGAGAATTATGCAGTGCTGCCATAACCATGAGTGATAACAC
TGCGGCCAACTTACTTCTGACAACGATCGGAGGACCGAAGGAGCTAACCGCTTTTTTGCACAACATGGGG
GATCATGTAACTCGCCTTGATCGTTGGGAACCGGAGCTGAATGAAGCCATACCAAACGACGAGCGTGACA
CCACGATGCCTGTAGCAATGGCAACAACGTTGCGCAAACTATTAACTGGCGAACTACTTACTCTAGCTTC
CCGGCAACAATTAATAGACTGGATGGAGGCGGATAAAGTTGCAGGACCACTTCTGCGCTCGGCCCTTCCG
GCTGGCTGGTTTATTGCTGATAAATCTGGAGCCGGTGAGCGTGGGTCTCGCGGTATCATTGCAGCACTGG
GGCCAGATGGTAAGCCCTCCCGTATCGTAGTTATCTACACGACGGGGAGTCAGGCAACTATGGATGAACG
AAATAGACAGATCGCTGAGATAGGTGCCTCACTGATTAAGCATTGGTAACTGTCAGACCAAGTTTACTCA
TATATACTTTAGATTGATTTAAAACTTCATTTTTAATTTAAAAGGATCTAGGTGAAGATCCTTTTTGATA
ATCTCATGACCAAAATCCCTTAACGTGAGTTTTCGTTCCACTGAGCGTCAGACCCCGTAGAAAAGATCAA
AGGATCTTCTTGAGATCCTTTTTTTCTGCGCGTAATCTGCTGCTTGCAAACAAAAAAACCACCGCTACCA
GCGGTGGTTTGTTTGCCGGATCAAGAGCTACCAACTCTTTTTCCGAAGGTAACTGGCTTCAGCAGAGCGC
AGATACCAAATACTGTTCTTCTAGTGTAGCCGTAGTTAGGCCACCACTTCAAGAACTCTGTAGCACCGCC
TACATACCTCGCTCTGCTAATCCTGTTACCAGTGGCTGCTGCCAGTGGCGATAAGTCGTGTCTTACCGGG
TTGGACTCAAGACGATAGTTACCGGATAAGGCGCAGCGGTCGGGCTGAACGGGGGGTTCGTGCACACAGC
CCAGCTTGGAGCGAACGACCTACACC
